Addgene plasmid #87612: pcDNA3-Venus-CAAX
Purpose: Plasma membrane-targeted Venus (YFP).
Depositing lab: Jin Zhang. Publication: RefSOFI for Mapping Nanoscale Organization of Protein-Protein Interactions in Living Cells. Hertel F, Mo GC, Duwe S, Dedecker P, Zhang J. Cell Rep. 2016 Jan 12;14(2):390-400. doi: 10.1016/j.celrep.2015.12.036. Epub 2015 Dec 31. PubMed 26748717.
Backbone
  Vector backbone: pcDNA3
  Backbone manufacturer: Invitrogen
  Backbone size w/o insert (bp): 5500
  Total vector size (bp): 6243
  Vector type: Mammalian Expression
  Selectable markers: Neomycin (select with G418)
Growth in bacteria
  Bacterial resistance: Ampicillin, 100 μg/mL
  Growth temperature: 37°C
  Growth strain: DH5alpha
  Copy number: High Copy
Gene/Insert
  Gene/Insert name: Venus-CAAX
  Species: Synthetic
  Insert size (bp): 765
  Promoter: CMV
  Tag / fusion protein: C-terminal targeting sequence from Kras (C terminal on insert); 6xHis (N terminal on backbone); T7 tag (gene 10 leader) (N terminal on backbone); Xpress (TM) tag (N terminal on backbone)
  Cloning method: Restriction Enzyme; 5′ cloning site BamHI (not destroyed); 3′ cloning site EcoRI (not destroyed)
  Sequencing primers: 5′ T7 forward; 3′ BGH reverse
Terms and licenses: Academic/Nonprofit Terms; Industry Terms: Not Available to Industry
How to cite: pcDNA3-Venus-CAAX was a gift from Jin Zhang (Addgene plasmid # 87612 ; http://n2t.net/addgene:87612 ; RRID:Addgene_87612)
