[The description below was written by a language model from this plasmid's Addgene catalogue record and pLannotate feature annotations shown in this document.]
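Description:
pcDNA3-Venus-CAAX is a mammalian expression plasmid of about 6.2 kb, built on the Invitrogen pcDNA3 backbone, that produces a plasma membrane-targeted yellow fluorescent protein. It is propagated in E. coli as a high-copy plasmid through a ColE1/pUC-type origin with ampicillin selection (AmpR under its own bla promoter), and it also carries an f1 origin. For selection in mammalian cells, an SV40 enhancer/early promoter drives the neomycin phosphotransferase gene, terminated by an SV40 poly(A) signal, which allows G418 selection of stable transfectants.

The payload is a synthetic 765 bp Venus-CAAX insert cloned between BamHI and EcoRI sites, both retained. Transcription is driven by the CMV immediate early enhancer and promoter and terminated by the bovine growth hormone poly(A) signal. A T7 promoter upstream and an SP6 promoter downstream flank the cassette. The reading frame begins with backbone-derived N-terminal tags: 6xHis, the T7 gene 10 leader and the Xpress epitope, which includes an enterokinase cleavage site. These are followed by the fluorescent protein, which the automated annotation identifies as mVenus. At the C terminus is the targeting sequence from KRas, a CAAX motif that directs lipid modification and anchors the protein to the inner leaflet of the plasma membrane. The feature table does not annotate this short tail separately. Several small fragment hits, such as capTEV, a truncated HIV-1 LTR, ble and lacI, most likely reflect partial similarity to backbone sequence rather than functional elements.

The construct serves as a plasma membrane marker or membrane-localised YFP control in live-cell imaging, and it was deposited with work on super-resolution mapping of protein-protein interactions in living cells.
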