Features (pLannotate 1.2.2; 24 found; start..end, strand, type, name):
      1..21      +  CDS            capTEV™ (fragment): composite tag for in vivo biotinylation, TEV protease cleavage, and 6xHis tagging
     22..54      +  CDS            T7 tag (gene 10 leader): leader peptide from bacteriophage T7 gene 10 promotes efficient translation in E. coli
     58..81      +  CDS            Xpress™ tag: Xpress™ epitope tag, including an enterokinase recognition and cleavage site
     94..810     +  CDS            mVenus: mVenus is a basic (constitutively fluorescent) yellow fluorescent protein published in 2006, derived from Aequorea victoria. It is reported to be a rapidly-maturing monomer with moderate acid sensitivity.
    874..892     -  promoter       SP6 promoter: promoter for bacteriophage SP6 RNA polymerase
    918..1142    +  polyA_signal   bGH poly(A) signal: bovine growth hormone polyadenylation signal
   1146..1167    +  promoter       SV40 promoter (fragment): SV40 enhancer and early promoter
   1188..1616    +  rep_origin     f1 ori (sequence partly withheld): f1 bacteriophage origin of replication; arrow indicates direction of (+) strand synthesis
   1630..1959    +  promoter       SV40 promoter: SV40 enhancer and early promoter
   2026..2817    +  CDS            neo: KKA2_KLEPN - Also known as kan, nptII. Experimental evidence at protein level: Swiss-Prot protein existence level 1. Resistance to kanamycin, neomycin, paromomycin, ribostamycin, butirosin and gentamicin B. From Klebsiella pneumoniae.
   2841..2999    +  CDS            ble (fragment): BLE_KLEPN - Experimental evidence at protein level: Swiss-Prot protein existence level 1. Binding protein with a strong affinity to the bleomycin family of antibiotics. Binds to CL990; an antimitotic-antibiotic compound. From Klebsiella pneumoniae.
   2994..3115    +  polyA_signal   SV40 poly(A) signal: SV40 polyadenylation signal
   3188..3204    -  protein_bind   lac operator: The lac repressor binds to the lac operator to inhibit transcription in E. coli. This inhibition can be relieved by adding lactose or isopropyl-β-D-thiogalactopyranoside (IPTG). lac repressor encoded by lacI
   3212..3242    -  promoter       lac promoter: promoter for the E. coli lac operon
   3257..3278    -  protein_bind   CAP binding site: CAP binding activates transcription in the presence of cAMP. E. coli catabolite activator protein
   3291..3383    -  CDS            lacI (fragment): lac repressor; lacI; The lac repressor binds to the lac operator to inhibit transcription in E. coli. This inhibition can be relieved by adding lactose or isopropyl-β-D-thiogalactopyranoside (IPTG).
   3566..4154    -  rep_origin     ori: high-copy-number ColE1/pMB1/pBR322/pUC origin of replication
   4325..5185    -  CDS            AmpR: β-lactamase; bla; confers resistance to ampicillin, carbenicillin, and related antibiotics
   5186..5290    -  promoter       AmpR promoter: bla
   5349..5401    -  misc_feature   bom (fragment): basis of mobility region from pBR322
   5556..5935    +  enhancer       CMV enhancer: human cytomegalovirus immediate early enhancer
   5936..6139    +  promoter       CMV promoter: human cytomegalovirus (CMV) immediate early promoter
   6135..6168    +  LTR            5' LTR (truncated) (fragment): truncated 5' long terminal repeat (LTR) from HIV-1
   6184..6202    +  promoter       T7 promoter: promoter for bacteriophage T7 RNA polymerase
>Addgene plasmid #87612 | pcDNA3-Venus-CAAX | addgene full sequence | sequence record 176133 | Addgene NGS Result
CATCATCATCATCATCATGGTATGGCTAGCATGACTGGTGGACAGCAAATGGGTCGGGATCTGTACGACG
ATGACGATAAGGATCCCGCCACCATGGTGAGCAAGGGCGAGGAGCTGTTCACCGGGGTGGTGCCCATCCT
GGTCGAGCTGGACGGCGACGTAAACGGCCACAAGTTCAGCGTGTCCGGCGAGGGCGAGGGCGATGCCACC
TACGGCAAGCTGACCCTGAAGCTGATCTGCACCACCGGCAAGCTGCCCGTGCCCTGGCCCACCCTCGTGA
CCACCCTGGGCTACGGCCTGCAGTGCTTCGCCCGCTACCCCGACCACATGAAGCAGCACGACTTCTTCAA
GTCCGCCATGCCCGAAGGCTACGTCCAGGAGCGCACCATCTTCTTCAAGGACGACGGCAACTACAAGACC
CGCGCCGAGGTGAAGTTCGAGGGCGACACCCTGGTGAACCGCATCGAGCTGAAGGGCATCGACTTCAAGG
AGGACGGCAACATCCTGGGGCACAAGCTGGAGTACAACTACAACAGCCACAACGTCTATATCACCGCCGA
CAAGCAGAAGAACGGCATCAAGGCCAACTTCAAGATCCGCCACAACATCGAGGACGGCGGCGTGCAGCTC
GCCGACCACTACCAGCAGAACACCCCCATCGGCGACGGCCCCGTGCTGCTGCCCGACAACCACTACCTGA
GCTACCAGTCCAAGCTGAGCAAAGACCCCAACGAGAAGCGCGATCACATGGTCCTGCTGGAGTTCGTGAC
CGCCGCCGGGATCACTCTCGGCATGGACGAGCTGTACAAGGAATTCAAGAAGAAGAAGAAGAGCAAGACC
AAGTGCGTGATCATGTAATCTAGAGGGCCCTATTCTATAGTGTCACCTAAATGCTAGAGCTCGCTGATCA
GCCTCGACTGTGCCTTCTAGTTGCCAGCCATCTGTTGTTTGCCCCTCCCCCGTGCCTTCCTTGACCCTGG
AAGGTGCCACTCCCACTGTCCTTTCCTAATAAAATGAGGAAATTGCATCGCATTGTCTGAGTAGGTGTCA
TTCTATTCTGGGGGGTGGGGTGGGGCAGGACAGCAAGGGGGAGGATTGGGAAGACAATAGCAGGCATGCT
GGGGATGCGGTGGGCTCTATGGCTTCTGAGGCGGAAAGAACCAGCTGGGGCTCTAGGGGGTATCCCC
[124 nt withheld, positions 1188-1311]
C
[91 nt withheld, positions 1313-1403]
A
[49 nt withheld, positions 1405-1453]
CCTTTGACGTTGGAGTCCACGTTCTTT
[37 nt withheld, positions 1481-1517]
ACCCTATCTCGGTCTATTCTTTTGATTTATAAGGGATTTTGCCGATTTCGGCCTATTGGTTAAAAAATGA
GCTGATTTAACAAAAATTTAACGCGAATTAATTCTGTGGAATGTGTGTCAGTTAGGGTGTGGAAAGTCCC
CAGGCTCCCCAGCAGGCAGAAGTATGCAAAGCATGCATCTCAATTAGTCAGCAACCAGGTGTGGAAAGTC
CCCAGGCTCCCCAGCAGGCAGAAGTATGCAAAGCATGCATCTCAATTAGTCAGCAACCATAGTCCCGCCC
CTAACTCCGCCCATCCCGCCCCTAACTCCGCCCAGTTCCGCCCATTCTCCGCCCCATGGCTGACTAATTT
TTTTTATTTATGCAGAGGCCGAGGCCGCCTCTGCCTCTGAGCTATTCCAGAAGTAGTGAGGAGGCTTTTT
TGGAGGCCTAGGCTTTTGCAAAAAGCTCCCGGGAGCTTGTATATCCATTTTCGGATCTGATCAAGAGACA
GGATGAGGATCGTTTCGCATGATTGAACAAGATGGATTGCACGCAGGTTCTCCGGCCGCTTGGGTGGAGA
GGCTATTCGGCTATGACTGGGCACAACAGACAATCGGCTGCTCTGATGCCGCCGTGTTCCGGCTGTCAGC
GCAGGGGCGCCCGGTTCTTTTTGTCAAGACCGACCTGTCCGGTGCCCTGAATGAACTGCAGGACGAGGCA
GCGCGGCTATCGTGGCTGGCCACGACGGGCGTTCCTTGCGCAGCTGTGCTCGACGTTGTCACTGAAGCGG
GAAGGGACTGGCTGCTATTGGGCGAAGTGCCGGGGCAGGATCTCCTGTCATCTCACCTTGCTCCTGCCGA
GAAAGTATCCATCATGGCTGATGCAATGCGGCGGCTGCATACGCTTGATCCGGCTACCTGCCCATTCGAC
CACCAAGCGAAACATCGCATCGAGCGAGCACGTACTCGGATGGAAGCCGGTCTTGTCGATCAGGATGATC
TGGACGAAGAGCATCAGGGGCTCGCGCCAGCCGAACTGTTCGCCAGGCTCAAGGCGCGCATGCCCGACGG
CGAGGATCTCGTCGTGACCCATGGCGATGCCTGCTTGCCGAATATCATGGTGGAAAATGGCCGCTTTTCT
GGATTCATCGACTGTGGCCGGCTGGGTGTGGCGGACCGCTATCAGGACATAGCGTTGGCTACCCGTGATA
TTGCTGAAGAGCTTGGCGGCGAATGGGCTGACCGCTTCCTCGTGCTTTACGGTATCGCCGCTCCCGATTC
GCAGCGCATCGCCTTCTATCGCCTTCTTGACGAGTTCTTCTGAGCGGGACTCTGGGGTTCGAAATGACCG
ACCAAGCGACGCCCAACCTGCCATCACGAGATTTCGATTCCACCGCCGCCTTCTATGAAAGGTTGGGCTT
CGGAATCGTTTTCCGGGACGCCGGCTGGATGATCCTCCAGCGCGGGGATCTCATGCTGGAGTTCTTCGCC
CACCCCAACTTGTTTATTGCAGCTTATAATGGTTACAAATAAAGCAATAGCATCACAAATTTCACAAATA
AAGCATTTTTTTCACTGCATTCTAGTTGTGGTTTGTCCAAACTCATCAATGTATCTTATCATGTCTGTAT
ACCGTCGACCTCTAGCTAGAGCTTGGCGTAATCATGGTCATAGCTGTTTCCTGTGTGAAATTGTTATCCG
CTCACAATTCCACACAACATACGAGCCGGAAGCATAAAGTGTAAAGCCTGGGGTGCCTAATGAGTGAGCT
AACTCACATTAATTGCGTTGCGCTCACTGCCCGCTTTCCAGTCGGGAAACCTGTCGTGCCAGCTGCATTA
ATGAATCGGCCAACGCGCGGGGAGAGGCGGTTTGCGTATTGGGCGCTCTTCCGCTTCCTCGCTCACTGAC
TCGCTGCGCTCGGTCGTTCGGCTGCGGCGAGCGGTATCAGCTCACTCAAAGGCGGTAATACGGTTATCCA
CAGAATCAGGGGATAACGCAGGAAAGAACATGTGAGCAAAAGGCCAGCAAAAGGCCAGGAACCGTAAAAA
GGCCGCGTTGCTGGCGTTTTTCCATAGGCTCCGCCCCCCTGACGAGCATCACAAAAATCGACGCTCAAGT
CAGAGGTGGCGAAACCCGACAGGACTATAAAGATACCAGGCGTTTCCCCCTGGAAGCTCCCTCGTGCGCT
CTCCTGTTCCGACCCTGCCGCTTACCGGATACCTGTCCGCCTTTCTCCCTTCGGGAAGCGTGGCGCTTTC
TCATAGCTCACGCTGTAGGTATCTCAGTTCGGTGTAGGTCGTTCGCTCCAAGCTGGGCTGTGTGCACGAA
CCCCCCGTTCAGCCCGACCGCTGCGCCTTATCCGGTAACTATCGTCTTGAGTCCAACCCGGTAAGACACG
ACTTATCGCCACTGGCAGCAGCCACTGGTAACAGGATTAGCAGAGCGAGGTATGTAGGCGGTGCTACAGA
GTTCTTGAAGTGGTGGCCTAACTACGGCTACACTAGAAGAACAGTATTTGGTATCTGCGCTCTGCTGAAG
CCAGTTACCTTCGGAAAAAGAGTTGGTAGCTCTTGATCCGGCAAACAAACCACCGCTGGTAGCGGTGGTT
TTTTTGTTTGCAAGCAGCAGATTACGCGCAGAAAAAAAGGATCTCAAGAAGATCCTTTGATCTTTTCTAC
GGGGTCTGACGCTCAGTGGAACGAAAACTCACGTTAAGGGATTTTGGTCATGAGATTATCAAAAAGGATC
TTCACCTAGATCCTTTTAAATTAAAAATGAAGTTTTAAATCAATCTAAAGTATATATGAGTAAACTTGGT
CTGACAGTTACCAATGCTTAATCAGTGAGGCACCTATCTCAGCGATCTGTCTATTTCGTTCATCCATAGT
TGCCTGACTCCCCGTCGTGTAGATAACTACGATACGGGAGGGCTTACCATCTGGCCCCAGTGCTGCAATG
ATACCGCGAGACCCACGCTCACCGGCTCCAGATTTATCAGCAATAAACCAGCCAGCCGGAAGGGCCGAGC
GCAGAAGTGGTCCTGCAACTTTATCCGCCTCCATCCAGTCTATTAATTGTTGCCGGGAAGCTAGAGTAAG
TAGTTCGCCAGTTAATAGTTTGCGCAACGTTGTTGCCATTGCTACAGGCATCGTGGTGTCACGCTCGTCG
TTTGGTATGGCTTCATTCAGCTCCGGTTCCCAACGATCAAGGCGAGTTACATGATCCCCCATGTTGTGCA
AAAAAGCGGTTAGCTCCTTCGGTCCTCCGATCGTTGTCAGAAGTAAGTTGGCCGCAGTGTTATCACTCAT
GGTTATGGCAGCACTGCATAATTCTCTTACTGTCATGCCATCCGTAAGATGCTTTTCTGTGACTGGTGAG
TACTCAACCAAGTCATTCTGAGAATAGTGTATGCGGCGACCGAGTTGCTCTTGCCCGGCGTCAATACGGG
ATAATACCGCGCCACATAGCAGAACTTTAAAAGTGCTCATCATTGGAAAACGTTCTTCGGGGCGAAAACT
CTCAAGGATCTTACCGCTGTTGAGATCCAGTTCGATGTAACCCACTCGTGCACCCAACTGATCTTCAGCA
TCTTTTACTTTCACCAGCGTTTCTGGGTGAGCAAAAACAGGAAGGCAAAATGCCGCAAAAAAGGGAATAA
GGGCGACACGGAAATGTTGAATACTCATACTCTTCCTTTTTCAATATTATTGAAGCATTTATCAGGGTTA
TTGTCTCATGAGCGGATACATATTTGAATGTATTTAGAAAAATAAACAAATAGGGGTTCCGCGCACATTT
CCCCGAAAAGTGCCACCTGACGTCGACGGATCGGGAGATCTCCCGATCCCCTATGGTGCACTCTCAGTAC
AATCTGCTCTGATGCCGCATAGTTAAGCCAGTATCTGCTCCCTGCTTGTGTGTTGGAGGTCGCTGAGTAG
TGCGCGAGCAAAATTTAAGCTACAACAAGGCAAGGCTTGACCGACAATTGCATGAAGAATCTGCTTAGGG
TTAGGCGTTTTGCGCTGCTTCGCGATGTACGGGCCAGATATACGCGTTGACATTGATTATTGACTAGTTA
TTAATAGTAATCAATTACGGGGTCATTAGTTCATAGCCCATATATGGAGTTCCGCGTTACATAACTTACG
GTAAATGGCCCGCCTGGCTGACCGCCCAACGACCCCCGCCCATTGACGTCAATAATGACGTATGTTCCCA
TAGTAACGCCAATAGGGACTTTCCATTGACGTCAATGGGTGGAGTATTTACGGTAAACTGCCCACTTGGC
AGTACATCAAGTGTATCATATGCCAAGTACGCCCCCTATTGACGTCAATGACGGTAAATGGCCCGCCTGG
CATTATGCCCAGTACATGACCTTATGGGACTTTCCTACTTGGCAGTACATCTACGTATTAGTCATCGCTA
TTACCATGGTGATGCGGTTTTGGCAGTACATCAATGGGCGTGGATAGCGGTTTGACTCACGGGGATTTCC
AAGTCTCCACCCCATTGACGTCAATGGGAGTTTGTTTTGGCACCAAAATCAACGGGACTTTCCAAAATGT
CGTAACAACTCCGCCCCATTGACGCAAATGGGCGGTAGGCGTGTACGGTGGGAGGTCTATATAAGCAGAG
CTCTCTGGCTAACTAGAGAACCCACTGCTTACTGGCTTATCGAAATTAATACGACTCACTATAGGGAGAC
CCAAGCTTGCGGCCGCCACCATGGTGCGGGGTTCT
